Addgene plasmid #149279: pEE083
Purpose: (Empty Backbone) T-DNA encoding TRV2 complete genome with MCS
Depositing lab: Daniel Voytas. Depositing organization: University of Minnesota. Publication: Multiplexed heritable gene editing using RNA viruses and mobile single guide RNAs. Ellison EE, Nagalakshmi U, Gamo ME, Huang PJ, Dinesh-Kumar S, Voytas DF. Nat Plants. 2020 Jun 1. pii: 10.1038/s41477-020-0670-y. doi: 10.1038/s41477-020-0670-y. PubMed 32483329.
Backbone
  Vector backbone: SPDK2738
  Vector type: Plant Expression
Growth in bacteria
  Bacterial resistance: Kanamycin, 50 μg/mL
  Growth temperature: 37°C
  Growth strain: ccdB Survival
  Copy number: High Copy
Gene/Insert
  Gene/Insert name: None
Resource information
  A portion of this plasmid was derived from a plasmid made by: Caplan and Dinesh-Kumar, 2006
Terms and licenses: Academic/Nonprofit Terms; Industry Terms: Not Available to Industry
Depositor comments: p35S:TRV2_MCS_Ccdb:tNos
How to cite: pEE083 was a gift from Daniel Voytas (Addgene plasmid # 149279 ; http://n2t.net/addgene:149279 ; RRID:Addgene_149279)
