[The description below was written by a language model from this plasmid's Addgene catalogue record and pLannotate feature annotations shown in this document.]
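Description:
pEE083 is an empty-backbone plant expression vector: a binary T-DNA plasmid built on the SPDK2738 backbone that carries a complete cDNA copy of the tobacco rattle virus RNA2 (TRV2) genome with a multiple cloning site. The depositor summarises the cassette as p35S:TRV2_MCS_ccdB:tNos. In the annotated sequence (about 11.6 kb), an enhanced CaMV 35S promoter with a duplicated enhancer lies just inside the left border repeat and drives transcription of the viral cDNA, which includes the TRV coat protein gene. Downstream of this is the cloning region, where the annotation finds an S. pyogenes Cas9 guide RNA scaffold, a short PDK intron fragment, a partial ccdA and a full ccdB toxin gene. The viral 3' end follows, marked by a tRNA-like structure pseudoknot. A hammerhead ribozyme comes next and would be expected to trim the transcript to a defined viral terminus, ahead of the NOS terminator and the right border repeat.

The ccdB gene provides negative selection, since replacing it with an insert allows growth in standard E. coli strains. This explains why the unmodified plasmid is propagated in a ccdB-tolerant strain. Outside the T-DNA, a high-copy ColE1/pUC-type origin with the pBR322 bom site supports replication in E. coli. The pVS1 oriV, RepA and StaA functions allow stable maintenance in Agrobacterium. Selection is by kanamycin through an aphA-3-type KanR gene.

No insert is recorded. The associated publication concerns multiplexed heritable gene editing using RNA viruses and mobile single guide RNAs, which suggests the vector serves as a recipient for guide RNA cassettes delivered to plants from the TRV2 genome. The record does not mention the TRV RNA1 component, which TRV systems normally supply from a separate construct.
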