Features (pLannotate 1.2.2; 22 found; start..end, strand, type, name):
    904..1515    +  CDS            CP: CAPSD_TRVPP - Experimental evidence at protein level: Swiss-Prot protein existence level 1. Capsid protein self-assembles to form rod-shaped virions about 22 nm in diameter with a central canal enclosing the viral genomic RNA. From Tobacco rattle virus (isolate PpK20) (TRV).
   1898..1973    +  misc_RNA       gRNA scaffold: guide RNA scaffold for the Streptococcus pyogenes CRISPR/Cas9 system
   1982..2047    +  intron         PDK intron (fragment): pdk; modified pyruvate orthophosphate dikinase intron from Flaveria trinervia 3.0
   2138..2296    +  CDS            ccdA (fragment): CCDA_ECO57 - Also known as H, letA. Experimental evidence at protein level: Swiss-Prot protein existence level 1. Antitoxin component of a type II toxin-antitoxin (TA) system which inhibits the post-segregational killing (PSK) of plasmid-free cells, also referred to as a plasmid addiction system. Binds to and blocks the activity of CcdB; will also remove bound CcdB protein from the CcdB-GyrA complex by forming a CcdA-CcdB complex, a process termed rejuvenation. Functions as a transcriptional corepressor for the ccdAB operon, repression also requires CcdB (By similarity). From Escherichia coli
   2301..2603    +  CDS            ccdB: CCDB_ECOLI - Also known as G, letB, letD. Experimental evidence at protein level: Swiss-Prot protein existence level 1. Toxic component of a type II toxin-antitoxin (TA) system, functioning in plasmid maintainence. Responsible for the post- segregational killing (PSK) of plasmid-free cells, also referred to as a plasmid addiction system. Half-life of over 2 hours. Cell killing by CcdB is accompanied by filamentation, defects in chromosome and plasmid segregation, defects in cell division, formation of anucleate cells, decreased DNA synthesis and plasmid loss. Interferes with the activity of DN
   2982..3021    +  ncRNA          TLS-PK6: Accession: RF01101 - Pseudoknot of tRNA-like structure
   3017..3072    +  ncRNA          Hammerhead 3: Accession: RF00008 - Hammerhead ribozyme (type III)
   3082..3100    +  CDS            9xHis (fragment): 9xHis affinity tag
   3135..3387    +  terminator     NOS terminator: nopaline synthase terminator and poly(A) signal
   3409..3433    +  misc_feature   RB T-DNA repeat: right border repeat from nopaline C58 T-DNA
   3773..4174    +  CDS            Y4CG_SINFN (fragment): Protein inferred from homology: Swiss-Prot protein existence level 3. From Sinorhizobium fredii (strain NBRC 101917 / NGR234).
   4734..5363    +  CDS            pVS1 StaA: stability protein from the Pseudomonas plasmid pVS1 (Heeb et al., 2000)
   5792..6865    +  CDS            pVS1 RepA: replication protein from the Pseudomonas plasmid pVS1 (Heeb et al., 2000)
   6931..7125    +  rep_origin     pVS1 oriV: origin of replication for the Pseudomonas plasmid pVS1 (Heeb et al., 2000)
   7328..7367    +  CDS            rop (fragment): Rop protein, which maintains plasmids at low copy number; rop
   7469..7609    +  misc_feature   bom: basis of mobility region from pBR322
   7795..8383    -  rep_origin     ori: high-copy-number ColE1/pMB1/pBR322/pUC origin of replication
   8491..8560    -  ncRNA          RNA-OUT: Accession: RF00240 - RNA-OUT
   9808..10602   -  CDS            KanR: aminoglycoside phosphotransferase; aphA-3; confers resistance to kanamycin
  11027..11051   +  misc_feature   LB T-DNA repeat: left border repeat from nopaline C58 T-DNA
  11154..11174   -  misc_feature   MCS (fragment): pUC18/19 multiple cloning site
  11249..344     +  promoter       CaMV 35S promoter (enhanced) (across the origin): cauliflower mosaic virus 35S promoter with a duplicated enhancer region
>Addgene plasmid #149279 | pEE083 | addgene full sequence | sequence record 305822 | Addgene NGS Result
TGAGACTTTTCAACAAAGGGTAATATCGGGAAACCTCCTCGGATTCCATTGCCCAGCTATCTGTCACTTC
ATCGAAAGGACAGTAGAAAAGGAAGATGGCTTCTACAAATGCCATCATTGCGATAAAGGAAAGGCTATCG
TTCAAGATGCCTCTACCGACAGTGGTCCCAAAGATGGACCCCCACCCACGAGGAACATCGTGGAAAAAGA
AGACGTTCCAACCACGTCTTCAAAGCAAGTGGATTGATGTGATATCTCCACTGACGTAAGGGATGACGCA
CAATCCCACTATCCTTCGCAAGACCCTTCCTCTATATAAGGAAGTTCATTTCATTTGGAGAGGATAAAAC
ATTGCACCTATGGTGTTGCCCTGGCTGGGGTATGTCAGTGATCGCAGTAGAATGTACTAATTGACAAGTT
GGAGAATACGGTAGAACGTCCTTATCCAACACAGCCTTTATCCCTCTCCCTGACGAGGTTTTTGTCAGTG
TAATATTTCTTTTTGAACTATCCAGCTTAGTACCGTACGGGAAAGTGACTGGTGTGCTTATCTTTGAAAT
GTTACTTTGGGTTTCGGTTCTTTAGGTTAGTAAGAAAGCACTTGTCTTCTCATACAAAGGAAAACCTGAG
ACGTATCGCTTACGAAAGTAGCAATGAAAGAAAGGTGGTGGTTTTAATCGCTACCGCAAAAACGATGGGG
TCGTTTTAATTAACTTCTCCTACGCAAGCGTCTAAACGGACGTTGGGGTTTTGCTAGTTTCTTTAGAGAA
AACTAGCTAAGTCTTTAATGTTATCATTAGAGATGGCATAAATATAATACTTGTGTCTGCTGATAAGATC
ATTTTAATTTGGACGATTAGACTTGTTGAACTACAGGTTACTGAATCACTTGCGCTAATCAACATGGGAG
ATATGTACGATGAATCATTTGACAAGTCGGGCGGTCCTGCTGACTTGATGGACGATTCTTGGGTGGAATC
AGTTTCGTGGAAAGATCTGTTGAAGAAGTTACACAGCATAAAATTTGCACTACAGTCTGGTAGAGATGAG
ATCACTGGGTTACTAGCGGCACTGAATAGACAGTGTCCTTATTCACCATATGAGCAGTTTCCAGATAAGA
AGGTGTATTTCCTTTTAGACTCACGGGCTAACAGTGCTCTTGGTGTGATTCAGAACGCTTCAGCGTTCAA
GAGACGAGCTGATGAGAAGAATGCAGTGGCGGGTGTTACAAATATTCCTGCGAATCCAAACACAACGGTT
ACGACGAACCAAGGGAGTACTACTACTACCAAGGCGAACACTGGCTCGACTTTGGAAGAAGACTTGTACA
CTTATTACAAATTCGATGATGCCTCTACAGCTTTCCACAAATCTCTAACTTCGTTAGAGAACATGGAGTT
GAAGAGTTATTACCGAAGGAACTTTGAGAAAGTATTCGGGATTAAGTTTGGTGGAGCAGCTGCTAGTTCA
TCTGCACCGCCTCCAGCGAGTGGAGGTCCGATACGTCCTAATCCCTAGGGATTTAAGGACGTGAACTCTG
TTGAGATCTCTGTGAAATTCAGAGGGTGGGTGATACCATATTCACTGATGCCATTAGCGACATCTAAATA
GGGCTAATTGTGACTAATTTGAGGGAATTTCCTTTACCATTGACGTCAGTGTCGTTGGTAGCATTTGAGT
TTCGGAGCATCTTGTTCTGGGGTTTCACACTATCTTTAGAGAAAGTGTTAAGTTAATTAAGTTATCTTAA
TTAAGAGCATAATTATACTGATTTGTCTCTCGTTGATAGAGTCTATCATTCTGTTACTAAAAATTTGACA
ACTCGGTTTGCTGACCTACTGGTTACTGTATCACTTACCCGAGTTAACGAGTCTAGAAACGGCGGCAGGT
GCCATGGGTTTTAGAGCTAGAAATAGCAAGTTAAAATAAGGCTAGTCCGTTATCAACTTGAAAAAGTGGC
ACCGAGTCGGTGCGTTTAAACAAGCCAGATAACAGTATGCGTATTTGCGCGCTGATTTTTGCGGTATAAG
AATATATACTGATATGTATACCCGAAGTATGTCAAAAGGAGGTATGCTATGAAGCAGCGTATTACAGTGA
CAGTTGACAGCGACAGCTATCAGTTGCTCAAGGCATATATGATGTCAATATCTCCGGTCTGGTAAGCACA
ACCATGCAGAATGAAGCCCGTCGTCTGCGTGCCGAACGCTGGAAAGCGGAAAATCAGGAAGGGATGGCTG
AGGTCGCCCGGTTTATTGAAATGAACGGCTCTTTTGCTGACGAGAACAGGGGCTGGTGAAATGCAGTTTA
AGGTTTACACCTATAAAAGAGAGAGCCGTTATCGTCTGTTTGTGGATGTACAGAGTGATATTATTGACAC
GCCCGGGCGACGGATGGTGATCCCCCTGGCCAGTGCACGTCTGCTGTCAGATAAAGTCTCCCGTGAACTT
TACCCGGTGGTGCATATCGGGGATGAAAGCTGGCGCATGATGACCACCGATATGGCCAGTGTGCCGGTTT
CCGTTATCGGGGAAGAAGTGGCTGATCTCAGCCACCGCGAAAATGACATCAAAAACGCCATTAACCTGAT
GTTCTGGGGAATATAACACCTGCGCTCAGTGCCGGGCATGTCCCGAAGACATTAAACTACGGTTCTTTAA
GTAGATCCGTGTCTGAAGTTTTAGGTTCAATTTAAACCTACGAGATTGACATTCTCGACTGATCTTGATT
GATCGGTAAGTCTTTTGTAATTTAATTTTCTTTTTGATTTTATTTTAAATTGTTATCTGTTTCTGTGTAT
AGACTGTTTGAGATCGGCGTTTGGCCGACTCATTGTCTTACCATAGGGGAACGGACTTTGTTTGTGTTGT
TATTTTATTTGTATTTTATTAAAATTCTCAACGATCTGAAAAAGCCTCGCGGCTAAGAGATTGTTGGGGG
GTGAGTAAGTACTTTTAAAGTGATGATGGTTACAAAGGCAAAAGGGGTAAAACCCCTCGCCTACGTAAGC
GTTATTACGCCCGTCTGTACTTATATCAGTACACTGACGAGTCCCTAAAGGACGAAACGGGAGAACGCTA
GCCACCACCACCACCACCACGTGTGAATTACAGGTGACCAGCTCGAATTTCCCCGATCGTTCAAACATTT
GGCAATAAAGTTTCTTAAGATTGAATCCTGTTGCCGGTCTTGCGATGATTATCATATAATTTCTGTTGAA
TTACGTTAAGCATGTAATAATTAACATGTAATGCATGACGTTATTTATGAGATGGGTTTTTATGATTAGA
GTCCCGCAATTATACATTTAATACGCGATAGAAAACAAAATATAGCGCGCAAACTAGGATAAATTATCGC
GCGCGGTGTCATCTATGTTACTAGATCGGGAATTAAACTATCAGTGTTTGACAGGATATATTGGCGGGTA
AACCTAAGAGAAAAGAGCGTTTATTAGAATAATCGGATATTTAAAAGGGCGTGAAAAGGTTTATCCGTTC
GTCCATTTGTATGTGCATGCCAACCACAGGGTTCCCCTCGGGATCAAAGTACTTTGATCCAACCCCTCCG
CTGCTATAGTGCAGTCGGCTTCTGACGTTCAGTGCAGCCGTCTTCTGAAAACGACATGTCGCACAAGTCC
TAAGTTACGCGACAGGCTGCCGCCCTGCCCTTTTCCTGGCGTTTTCTTGTCGCGTGTTTTAGTCGCATAA
AGTAGAATACTTGCGACTAGAACCGGAGACATTACGCCATGAACAAGAGCGCCGCCGCTGGCCTGCTGGG
CTATGCCCGCGTCAGCACCGACGACCAGGACTTGACCAACCAACGGGCCGAACTGCACGCGGCCGGCTGC
ACCAAGCTGTTTTCCGAGAAGATCACCGGCACCAGGCGCGACCGCCCGGAGCTGGCCAGGATGCTTGACC
ACCTACGCCCTGGCGACGTTGTGACAGTGACCAGGCTAGACCGCCTGGCCCGCAGCACCCGCGACCTACT
GGACATTGCCGAGCGCATCCAGGAGGCCGGCGCGGGCCTGCGTAGCCTGGCAGAGCCGTGGGCCGACACC
ACCACGCCGGCCGGCCGCATGGTGTTGACCGTGTTCGCCGGCATTGCCGAGTTCGAGCGTTCCCTAATCA
TCGACCGCACCCGGAGCGGGCGCGAGGCCGCCAAGGCCCGAGGCGTGAAGTTTGGCCCCCGCCCTACCCT
CACCCCGGCACAGATCGCGCACGCCCGCGAGCTGATCGACCAGGAAGGCCGCACCGTGAAAGAGGCGGCT
GCACTGCTTGGCGTGCATCGCTCGACCCTGTACCGCGCACTTGAGCGCAGCGAGGAAGTGACGCCCACCG
AGGCCAGGCGGCGCGGTGCCTTCCGTGAGGACGCATTGACCGAGGCCGACGCCCTGGCGGCCGCCGAGAA
TGAACGCCAAGAGGAACAAGCATGAAACCGCACCAGGACGGCCAGGACGAACCGTTTTTCATTACCGAAG
AGATCGAGGCGGAGATGATCGCGGCCGGGTACGTGTTCGAGCCGCCCGCGCACGTCTCAACCGTGCGGCT
GCATGAAATCCTGGCCGGTTTGTCTGATGCCAAGCTGGCGGCCTGGCCGGCCAGCTTGGCCGCTGAAGAA
ACCGAGCGCCGCCGTCTAAAAAGGTGATGTGTATTTGAGTAAAACAGCTTGCGTCATGCGGTCGCTGCGT
ATATGATGCGATGAGTAAATAAACAAATACGCAAGGGGAACGCATGAAGGTTATCGCTGTACTTAACCAG
AAAGGCGGGTCAGGCAAGACGACCATCGCAACCCATCTAGCCCGCGCCCTGCAACTCGCCGGGGCCGATG
TTCTGTTAGTCGATTCCGATCCCCAGGGCAGTGCCCGCGATTGGGCGGCCGTGCGGGAAGATCAACCGCT
AACCGTTGTCGGCATCGACCGCCCGACGATTGACCGCGACGTGAAGGCCATCGGCCGGCGCGACTTCGTA
GTGATCGACGGAGCGCCCCAGGCGGCGGACTTGGCTGTGTCCGCGATCAAGGCAGCCGACTTCGTGCTGA
TTCCGGTGCAGCCAAGCCCTTACGACATATGGGCCACCGCCGACCTGGTGGAGCTGGTTAAGCAGCGCAT
TGAGGTCACGGATGGAAGGCTACAAGCGGCCTTTGTCGTGTCGCGGGCGATCAAAGGCACGCGCATCGGC
GGTGAGGTTGCCGAGGCGCTGGCCGGGTACGAGCTGCCCATTCTTGAGTCCCGTATCACGCAGCGCGTGA
GCTACCCAGGCACTGCCGCCGCCGGCACAACCGTTCTTGAATCAGAACCCGAGGGCGACGCTGCCCGCGA
GGTCCAGGCGCTGGCCGCTGAAATTAAATCAAAACTCATTTGAGTTAATGAGGTAAAGAGAAAATGAGCA
AAAGCACAAACACGCTAAGTGCCGGCCGTCCGAGCGCACGCAGCAGCAAGGCTGCAACGTTGGCCAGCCT
GGCAGACACGCCAGCCATGAAGCGGGTCAACTTTCAGTTGCCGGCGGAGGATCACACCAAGCTGAAGATG
TACGCGGTACGCCAAGGCAAGACCATTACCGAGCTGCTATCTGAATACATCGCGCAGCTACCAGAGTAAA
TGAGCAAATGAATAAATGAGTAGATGAATTTTAGCGGCTAAAGGAGGCGGCATGGAAAATCAAGAACAAC
CAGGCACCGACGCCGTGGAATGCCCCATGTGTGGAGGAACGGGCGGTTGGCCAGGCGTAAGCGGCTGGGT
TGCCTGCCGGCCCTGCAATGGCACTGGAACCCCCAAGCCCGAGGAATCGGCGTGAGCGGTCGCAAACCAT
CCGGCCCGGTACAAATCGGCGCGGCGCTGGGTGATGACCTGGTGGAGAAGTTGAAGGCCGCGCAGGCCGC
CCAGCGGCAACGCATCGAGGCAGAAGCACGCCCCGGTGAATCGTGGCAAGCGGCCGCTGATCGAATCCGC
AAAGAATCCCGGCAACCGCCGGCAGCCGGTGCGCCGTCGATTAGGAAGCCGCCCAAGGGCGACGAGCAAC
CAGATTTTTTCGTTCCGATGCTCTATGACGTGGGCACCCGCGATAGTCGCAGCATCATGGACGTGGCCGT
TTTCCGTCTGTCGAAGCGTGACCGACGAGCTGGCGAGGTGATCCGCTACGAGCTTCCAGACGGGCACGTA
GAGGTTTCCGCAGGGCCGGCCGGCATGGCCAGTGTGTGGGATTACGACCTGGTACTGATGGCGGTTTCCC
ATCTAACCGAATCCATGAACCGATACCGGGAAGGGAAGGGAGACAAGCCCGGCCGCGTGTTCCGTCCACA
CGTTGCGGACGTACTCAAGTTCTGCCGGCGAGCCGATGGCGGAAAGCAGAAAGACGACCTGGTAGAAACC
TGCATTCGGTTAAACACCACGCACGTTGCCATGCAGCGTACGAAGAAGGCCAAGAACGGCCGCCTGGTGA
CGGTATCCGAGGGTGAAGCCTTGATTAGCCGCTACAAGATCGTAAAGAGCGAAACCGGGCGGCCGGAGTA
CATCGAGATCGAGCTAGCTGATTGGATGTACCGCGAGATCACAGAAGGCAAGAACCCGGACGTGCTGACG
GTTCACCCCGATTACTTTTTGATCGATCCCGGCATCGGCCGTTTTCTCTACCGCCTGGCACGCCGCGCCG
CAGGCAAGGCAGAAGCCAGATGGTTGTTCAAGACGATCTACGAACGCAGTGGCAGCGCCGGAGAGTTCAA
GAAGTTCTGTTTCACCGTGCGCAAGCTGATCGGGTCAAATGACCTGCCGGAGTACGATTTGAAGGAGGAG
GCGGGGCAGGCTGGCCCGATCCTAGTCATGCGCTACCGCAACCTGATCGAGGGCGAAGCATCCGCCGGTT
CCTAATGTACGGAGCAGATGCTAGGGCAAATTGCCCTAGCAGGGGAAAAAGGTCGAAAAGGTCTCTTTCC
TGTGGATAGCACGTACATTGGGAACCCAAAGCCGTACATTGGGAACCGGAACCCGTACATTGGGAACCCA
AAGCCGTACATTGGGAACCGGTCACACATGTAAGTGACTGATATAAAAGAGAAAAAAGGCGATTTTTCCG
CCTAAAACTCTTTAAAACTTATTAAAACTCTTAAAACCCGCCTGGCCTGTGCATAACTGTCTGGCCAGCG
CACAGCCGAAGAGCTGCAAAAAGCGCCTACCCTTCGGTCGCTGCGCTCCCTACGCCCCGCCGCTTCGCGT
CGGCCTATCGCGGCCGCTGGCCGCTCAAAAATGGCTGGCCTACGGCCAGGCAATCTACCAGGGCGCGGAC
AAGCCGCGCCGTCGCCACTCGACCGCCGGCGCCCACATCAAGGCACCCTGCCTCGCGCGTTTCGGTGATG
ACGGTGAAAACCTCTGACACATGCAGCTCCCGGAGACGGTCACAGCTTGTCTGTAAGCGGATGCCGGGAG
CAGACAAGCCCGTCAGGGCGCGTCAGCGGGTGTTGGCGGGTGTCGGGGCGCAGCCATGACCCAGTCACGT
AGCGATAGCGGAGTGTATACTGGCTTAACTATGCGGCATCAGAGCAGATTGTACTGAGAGTGCACCATAT
GCGGTGTGAAATACCGCACAGATGCGTAAGGAGAAAATACCGCATCAGGCGCTCTTCCGCTTCCTCGCTC
ACTGACTCGCTGCGCTCGGTCGTTCGGCTGCGGCGAGCGGTATCAGCTCACTCAAAGGCGGTAATACGGT
TATCCACAGAATCAGGGGATAACGCAGGAAAGAACATGTGAGCAAAAGGCCAGCAAAAGGCCAGGAACCG
TAAAAAGGCCGCGTTGCTGGCGTTTTTCCATAGGCTCCGCCCCCCTGACGAGCATCACAAAAATCGACGC
TCAAGTCAGAGGTGGCGAAACCCGACAGGACTATAAAGATACCAGGCGTTTCCCCCTGGAAGCTCCCTCG
TGCGCTCTCCTGTTCCGACCCTGCCGCTTACCGGATACCTGTCCGCCTTTCTCCCTTCGGGAAGCGTGGC
GCTTTCTCATAGCTCACGCTGTAGGTATCTCAGTTCGGTGTAGGTCGTTCGCTCCAAGCTGGGCTGTGTG
CACGAACCCCCCGTTCAGCCCGACCGCTGCGCCTTATCCGGTAACTATCGTCTTGAGTCCAACCCGGTAA
GACACGACTTATCGCCACTGGCAGCAGCCACTGGTAACAGGATTAGCAGAGCGAGGTATGTAGGCGGTGC
TACAGAGTTCTTGAAGTGGTGGCCTAACTACGGCTACACTAGAAGGACAGTATTTGGTATCTGCGCTCTG
CTGAAGCCAGTTACCTTCGGAAAAAGAGTTGGTAGCTCTTGATCCGGCAAACAAACCACCGCTGGTAGCG
GTGGTTTTTTTGTTTGCAAGCAGCAGATTACGCGCAGAAAAAAAGGATCTCAAGAAGATCCTTTGATCTT
TTCTACGGGGTCTGACGCTCAGTGGAACGAAAACTCACGTTAAGGGCTGATGAATCCCCTAATGATTTTT
ATCAAAATCATTAAGTTAAGGTAGATACACATCTTGTCATATGATCAAATGGTTTCGCCAAAAATCAATA
ATCAGACAACAAAATGTGCGAACTCGATATTTTACACGACTCTCTTTACCAATTCTGCCCCGAATTACAC
TTAAAACGACTCAACAGCTTAACGTTGGCTTGCCACGCCTTACTTGACTGTAAAACTCTCACTCTTACCG
AACTTGGCCGTAACCTGCCAACCAAAGCGAGAACAAAACATAACATCAAACGAATCGACCGATTGTTAGG
TAATCGTCACCTCCACAAAGAGCGACTCGCTGTATACCGTTGGCATGCTAGCTTTATCTGTTCGGGCAAT
ACGATGCCCATTGTACTTGTTGACTGGTCTGATATCCGTGAGCAAAAACGGCTTATGGTATTGCGAGCTT
CAGTCGCACTACACGGTCGTTCTGTTACTCTTTATGAGAAAGCGTTCCCGCTTTCAGAGCAATGTTCAAA
GAAAGCTCATGACCAATTTCTAGCCGACCTTGCGAGCATTCTACCGAGTAACACCACACCGCTCATTGTC
AGTGATGCTGGCTTTAAAGTGCCATGGTATAAATCCGTTGAGAAGCTGGGTTGGTACTGGTTAAGTCGAG
TAAGAGGAAAAGTACAATATGCAGACCTAGGAGCGGAAAACTGGAAACCTATCAGCAACTTACATGATAT
GTCATCTAGTCACTCAAAGACTTTAGGCTATAAGAGGCTGACTAAAAGCAATCCAATCTCATGCCAAATT
CTATTGTATAAATCTCGCTCTAAAGGCCGAAAAAATCAGCGCTCGACACGGACTCATTGTCACCACCCGT
CACCTAAAATCTACTCAGCGTCGGCAAAGGAGCCATGGATTCTAGCAACTAACTTACCTGTTGAAATTCG
AACACCCAAACAACTTGTTAATATCTATTCGAAGCGAATGCAGATTGAAGAAACCTTCCGAGACTTGAAA
AGTCCTGCCTACGGACTAGGCCTACGCCATAGCCGAACGAGCAGCTCAGAGCGTTTTGATATCATGCTGC
TAATCGCCCTGATGCTTCAACTAACATGTTGGCTTGCGGGCGTTCATGCTCAGAAACAAGGTTGGGACAA
GCACTTCCAGGCTAACACAGTCAGAAATCGAAACGTACTCTCAACAGTTCGCTTAGGCATGGAAGTTTTG
CGGCATTCTGGCTACACAATAACAAGGGAAGACTCACTCGTGGCTGCAACCCTGCTTACTCAAAATCTAT
TCACACATGGTTACGTTTTGGGGAAATTATGAGGGGATCTCTCAGCGTTAAGGGATTTTGGTCATGCATT
CTAGGTACTAAAACAATTCATCCAGTAAAATATAATATTTTATTTTCTCCCAATCAGGCTTGATCCCCAG
TAAGTCAAAAAATAGCTCGACATACTGTTCTTCCCCGATATCCTCCCTGATCGACCGGACGCAGAAGGCA
ATGTCATACCACTTGTCCGCCCTGCCGCTTCTCCCAAGATCAATAAAGCCACTTACTTTGCCATCTTTCA
CAAAGATGTTGCTGTCTCCCAGGTCGCCGTGGGAAAAGACAAGTTCCTCTTCGGGCTTTTCCGTCTTTAA
AAAATCATACAGCTCGCGCGGATCTTTAAATGGAGTGTCTTCTTCCCAGTTTTCGCAATCCACATCGGCC
AGATCGTTATTCAGTAAGTAATCCAATTCGGCTAAGCGGCTGTCTAAGCTATTCGTATAGGGACAATCCG
ATATGTCGATGGAGTGAAAGAGCCTGATGCACTCCGCATACAGCTCGATAATCTTTTCAGGGCTTTGTTC
ATCTTCATACTCTTCCGAGCAAAGGACGCCATCGGCCTCACTCATGAGCAGATTGCTCCAGCCATCATGC
CGTTCAAAGTGCAGGACCTTTGGAACAGGCAGCTTTCCTTCCAGCCATAGCATCATGTCCTTTTCCCGTT
CCACATCATAGGTGGTCCCTTTATACCGGCTGTCCGTCATTTTTAAATATAGGTTTTCATTTTCTCCCAC
CAGCTTATATACCTTAGCAGGAGACATTCCTTCCGTATCTTTTACGCAGCGGTATTTTTCGATCAGTTTT
TTCAATTCCGGTGATATTCTCATTTTAGCCATTTATTATTTCCTTCCTCTTTTCTACAGTATTTAAAGAT
ACCCCAAGAAGCTAATTATAACAAGACGAACTCCAATTCACTGTTCCTTGCATTCTAAAACCTTAAATAC
CAGAAAACAGCTTTTTCAAAGTTGTTTTCAAAGTTGGCGTATAACATAGTATCGACGGAGCCGATTTTGA
AACCGCGGTGATCACAGGCAGCAACGCTCTGTCATCGTTACAATCAACATGCTACCCTCCGCGAGATCAT
CCGTGTTTCAAACCCGGCAGCTTAGTTGCCGTTCTTCCGAATAGCATCGGTAACATGAGCAAAGTCTGCC
GCCTTACAACGGCTCTCCCGCTGACGCCGTCCCGGACTGATGGGCTGCCTGTATCGAGTGGTGATTTTGT
GCCGAGCTGCCGGTCGGGGAGCTGTTGGCTGGCTGGTGGCAGGATATATTGTGGTGTAAACAAATTGACG
CTTAGACAACTTAATAACACATTGCGGACGTTTTTAATGTACTGAATTAACGCCGAATTAATTCCTAGGC
CACCATGTTGGGCCCGGCGCGCCAAGCTTGCATGCCTGCAGGTCAACATGGTGGAGCACGACACTCTCGT
CTACTCCAAGAATATCAAAGATACAGTCTCAGAAGACCAGAGGGCTATTGAGACTTTTCAACAAAGGGTA
ATATCGGGAAACCTCCTCGGATTCCATTGCCCAGCTATCTGTCACTTCATCGAAAGGACAGTAGAAAAGG
AAGATGGCTTCTACAAATGCCATCATTGCGATAAAGGAAAGGCTATCGTTCAAGATGCCTCTACCGACAG
TGGTCCCAAAGATGGACCCCCACCCACGAGGAACATCGTGGAAAAAGAAGACGTTCCAACCACGTCTTCA
AAGCAAGTGGATTGATGTGATGGTCAACATGGTGGAGCACGACACTCTCGTCTACTCCAAGAATATCAAA
GATACAGTCTCAGAAGACCAGAGGGCTAT
